>Addgene plasmid #40147 | pFM101 | addgene partial sequence | sequence record 53575 | pGEX5
AGTTCTGTTCCAGGGGCCCCTGGGATCCATGGTGAGCAAGGGCGAGGAGCTGTTCACCGGGGTGGTGCCC
ATCCTGGTCGAGCTGGACGGCGACGTAAACGGCCACAAGTTCAGCGTGTCCGGCGAGGGCGAGGGCGATG
CCACCTACGGCAAGCTGACCCTGAAGTTCATCTGCACCACCGGCAAGCTGCCCGTGCCCTGGCCCACCCT
CGTGACCACCCTGACCTACGGCGTGCAGTGCTTCAGCCGCTACCCCGACCACATGAAGCAGCACGACTTC
TTCAAGTCCGCCATGCCCGAAGGCTACGTCCAGGAGCGCACCATCTTCTTCAAGGACGACGGCAACTACA
AGACCCGCGCCGAGGTGAAGTTCGAGGGCGACACCCTGGTGAACCGCATCGAGCTGAAGGGCATCGACTT
CAAGGAGGACGGCAACATCCTGGGGCACAAGCTGGAGTACAACTACAACAGCCACAACGTCTATATCATG
GCCGACAAGCAGAAGAACGGCATCAAGGTGAACTTCAAGATCCGCCACAACATCGAGGACGGCAGCGTGC
AGCTCGCCGACCACTACCAGCAGAACACCCCCATCGGCGACGGCCCCGTGCTGCTGCCCGACAACCACTA
CCTGAGCACCCAGTCCGCCCTGAGCAAAGACCCCAACGAGAAGCGCGATCACATGGTCCTGCTGGAGTTC
GTGACCGCCGCCGGGATCACTCTCGGCATGGACGAGCTGTACAAGTCCGGACTCAGATCTCGAGCTCAAG
CTTCGAATTCTGCAGTCATGACGGATTTAGACACTTCATCCGCTCAAATACGGGCTTCGCAGAGCGATTT
ATCGATTGCCAACTCATCGCCACGTCTGCTGGAGTC
