>Addgene plasmid #40147 | pFM101 | addgene partial sequence | sequence record 53905 | EGFP-N 5'-CGTCGCCGTCCAGCTCGACCAG-3'
CTTGCTCACCATGGATCCCAGGGGCCCCTGGAACAGAACTTCCAGATCCGATTTTGGAGGATGGTCGCCA
CCACCAAACGTGGCTTGCCAGCCCTGCAAAGGCCATGCTATATACTTGCTGGATTTCAAGTACTTATCAA
TTTGTGGGATAGCTTCAATACGTTTTTTAAAACAAACTAATTTTGGGAACGCATCCAGGCACATTGGGTC
CATGTATAAAACAACATCAAGAGCGTCATACAACATGAAGTCAGGATGGGTTACATGATCACCATTTAAA
TATGTTTTATGACATAAACGATCTTCGAACATTTTCAGCATTTCAGGTAGCTTGCTAAGAAAATCAACTT
TGAGAGTTTCAAAGTCTTTACTATATGCAATTCTCGAAACACCGTATCTAATATCCAAAACCGCTCCTTC
AAGCATTGAAATCTCTGCACGCTCTTTTGGACAACCACCCAACATGTTGTGCTTGTCAGCTATATAACGT
ATGATGGCCATAGACTGTGTTAATTTAACATCACCATCAATATAATAAGGAAGATTGGGAAACTCCAAAC
CCAATTCAAACTTTTTGTTTCGCCATTTATCACCTTCATCGCGCTCATACAAATGCTCTTCATATTTTTC
TTCAAGATATTCCAAAAGAAGTCGAGTGGGTTGCACAAGGCCCTTAATTTTCCAATAACCTAGTATAGGG
GACATGAATACTGTTTCCTGTGTGAAATTGTTATCCGCTCACAATTCCACACATTATACGAGCCGATGAT
TAATTGTCA
