>Addgene plasmid #40147 | pFM101 | addgene partial sequence | sequence record 53906 | EGFP-C 5'-CATGGTCCTGCTGGAGTTCGTG-3'
AGTCCGGACTCAGATCTCGAGCTCAAGCTTCGAATTCTGCAGTCATGACGGATTTAGACACTTCATCCGC
TCAAATACGGGCTTCGCAGAGCGATTTATCGATTGCCAACTCATCGCCACGTCTGCTGGAGTCCAACGCA
ACTACTTCTACAGCGTGCATCAACGACGTTCAACAGCCGGTTCGACGCGATTTGAGCTCGGAACTCCTCT
GTCCACTGTGTGATCAGCTTTTCGACAGGCCCGTAATGGTAACATGTGGGCACTCGTACTGTGAGCCGTG
CATCGAACGACATACACGTGATACGAGAGCCTGTGTAATCTGTAAACTCGACGTTGGACCATTTGCAGCG
ATGATTCCCAGCATTACACTTGATAATATGGTCCGAAAATTGAAAAACCAGGAGAATATCGAGAGCAGCT
ACGACGATTTGTTCATTTGTGAGGAAAAGCTCCAAAAAGCGCCAACACCACCAATTTCGGAGGAAATTCC
GGCTCAAAAAATGACGAGAAGCCTGTCACAACGGTCTAAACGACGCTTATTCTTCTCAATTGCGGGCCCA
ACGATTTGCTCGAGCCCAATCACCCCACACCGCCGTCGCCCACTGTCGCCAAGTGCTCGTCCCGCCAAAA
GTTCTCTGAAAATCCCGCCGGAGCCGCTGAACCACTCGCTCTCACCTCCAGGATTCCATAACAGTCACCA
CCACCGAGACGATTCTCTGGTGCTCGCCGGCGGAA
