[The description below was written by a language model from this plasmid's Addgene catalogue record.]
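Description:
pFM101 (also called pGEX6p1-gfp::par-2 wild-type) is a bacterial expression plasmid built on the pGEX-6P-1 backbone, a roughly 4.9 kb vector designed for producing glutathione S-transferase fusion proteins in E. coli. It is propagated under ampicillin selection; the record lists the copy number as unknown, and no feature table is provided, so details such as the origin of replication are not documented here beyond what the backbone name implies.

The insert, cloned between the BamHI and NotI sites (both retained), encodes wild-type C. elegans PAR-2 fused at its N terminus to eGFP. Because the backbone supplies GST upstream of the cloning site, the expected product is a GST–eGFP–PAR-2 fusion, transcribed from the tac promoter, a hybrid trp/lac promoter that is typically induced with IPTG. The GST moiety allows affinity purification on glutathione resin, and pGEX-6P vectors generally carry a PreScission protease site after GST so the tag can be removed, although the record does not mention this explicitly. The par-2 coding sequence is a recoded version in which base pairs 6–523 were altered to make it RNAi resistant; this change was designed for transgenes that escape RNAi directed at the endogenous gene and is described as leaving the protein wild-type.

The construct is suited to producing recombinant fluorescent PAR-2 protein for in vitro biochemical work. It comes from a study of how microtubules contribute to the self-organization of polarized PAR domains in the C. elegans zygote, though the specific assays it was used for are not stated in the record.
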