Addgene plasmid #40147: pFM101
Depositing lab: Geraldine Seydoux. Depositing organization: Johns Hopkins University and School of Medicine. Publication: Microtubules induce self-organization of polarized PAR domains in Caenorhabditis elegans zygotes. Motegi F, Zonies S, Hao Y, Cuenca AA, Griffin E, Seydoux G. Nat Cell Biol. 2011 Oct 9;13(11):1361-7. doi: 10.1038/ncb2354. PubMed 21983565.
Backbone
  Vector backbone: pGEX-6p-1
  Backbone manufacturer: GE
  Backbone size w/o insert (bp): 4900
  Vector type: Bacterial Expression
Growth in bacteria
  Bacterial resistance: Ampicillin, 100 μg/mL
  Growth temperature: 37°C
  Growth strain: DH5alpha
  Copy number: Unknown
Gene/Insert
  Gene/Insert name: gfp::par-2 wild-type RNAi resistant (alt names: par-2 wild-type RNAi resisitant; par-2)
  Species: C. elegans (nematode)
  Mutation: Base pairs 6-523 of par-2 were recoded to create the RNAi-resistant par-2 transgene.
  GenBank ID: NC_003281.9
  Entrez Gene: par-2 (a.k.a. CELE_F58B6.3)
  Promoter: tac
  Tag / fusion protein: GST (N terminal on backbone); eGFP (N terminal on insert)
  Cloning method: Restriction Enzyme; 5′ cloning site BamHI (not destroyed); 3′ cloning site NotI (not destroyed)
  Sequencing primers: 5′ pGEX5; 3′ pGEX3
Terms and licenses: Academic/Nonprofit Terms; Industry Terms: Not Available to Industry
Depositor comments: Alternate plasmid name: pGEX6p1-gfp::par-2 wild-type
How to cite: pFM101 was a gift from Geraldine Seydoux (Addgene plasmid # 40147 ; http://n2t.net/addgene:40147 ; RRID:Addgene_40147)
